Addgene plasmid #55313: mTagBFP2-MCHR1-N-10
Purpose: Localization: Cilium, Excitation: 399, Emission: 456
Depositing lab: Michael Davidson. Depositing organization: Florida State University, Tallahassee. Publication: An enhanced monomeric blue fluorescent protein with the high chemical stability of the chromophore. Subach OM, Cranfill PJ, Davidson MW, Verkhusha VV. PLoS One. 2011;6(12):e28674. Epub 2011 Dec 8. 10.1371/journal.pone.0028674 PubMed 22174863.
Backbone
  Vector backbone: mTagBFP2-N1
  Backbone size w/o insert (bp): 4750
  Vector type: Mammalian Expression
  Selectable markers: Neomycin (select with G418)
Growth in bacteria
  Bacterial resistance: Kanamycin, 50 μg/mL
  Growth temperature: 37°C
  Growth strain: DH5alpha
  Copy number: High Copy
Gene/Insert
  Gene/Insert name: MCHR1 (alt name: NM_145132.2)
  Species: M. musculus (mouse)
  Promoter: CMV
  Tag / fusion protein: mTagBFP2 (C terminal on backbone)
  Cloning method: Unknown
  Sequencing primers: 5′ CMV-F; 3′ SV40pA-R
Terms and licenses: Academic/Nonprofit Terms; Industry Terms
Depositor comments: . Excitation = 399; Emission = 456
How to cite: mTagBFP2-MCHR1-N-10 was a gift from Michael Davidson (Addgene plasmid # 55313 ; http://n2t.net/addgene:55313 ; RRID:Addgene_55313)
