[The description below was written by a language model from this plasmid's Addgene catalogue record.]
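Description:
mTagBFP2-MCHR1-N-10 is a mammalian expression plasmid built on the mTagBFP2-N1 backbone (about 4.75 kb without the insert). It is a high-copy plasmid maintained in E. coli under kanamycin selection, and it carries a neomycin resistance marker so that transfected mammalian cells can be selected with G418. No feature table accompanies the record, so the replication origins, polyadenylation signals and exact junctions are not documented here. The listed 3′ sequencing primer does suggest that an SV40 polyadenylation signal lies downstream of the expression cassette.

The payload is mouse MCHR1 (melanin-concentrating hormone receptor 1), a G protein-coupled receptor, expressed from the CMV promoter for strong constitutive transcription in mammalian cells. The receptor sits upstream of the fluorescent protein, so mTagBFP2 is fused to its C terminus. The "N-10" in the name probably refers to this N1-type arrangement and a 10-residue linker between the two parts, although the record does not state this explicitly. mTagBFP2 is an enhanced monomeric blue fluorescent protein noted for the chemical stability of its chromophore, with excitation at 399 nm and emission at 456 nm according to the record.

The stated purpose is localization to the cilium: the MCHR1 portion directs the fusion to the cilium, making the construct a blue fluorescent ciliary marker for imaging transfected cells. Its blue emission should allow it to be combined with green, yellow or red fluorescent fusions in multicolour imaging. The cloning method is recorded as unknown.
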