>Addgene plasmid #55313 | mTagBFP2-MCHR1-N-10 | depositor partial sequence | sequence record 85718 | insert sequence
ACGTCAGATCCGCTAGCGCCACCATGGATCTGCAAGCCTCGTTGCTGTCCACTGGCCCCAATGCCAGCAA
CATCTCCGATGGCCAGGATAATTTCACATTGGCGGGGCCACCTCCTCGCACAAGGAGTGTCTCCTACATC
AACATCATCATGCCTTCAGTGTTTGGTACCATCTGTCTCCTGGGCATTGTGGGAAACTCCACAGTCATTT
TTGCCGTGGTGAAGAAATCCAAGCTGCACTGGTGCAGCAACGTCCCTGACATCTTCATCATCAACCTCTC
TGTGGTGGATCTGCTTTTCCTGCTGGGCATGCCTTTCATGATCCACCAGCTCATGGGTAATGGTGTCTGG
CACTTTGGGGAAACCATGTGCACCCTCATCACAGCCATGGACGCCAACAGTCAGTTCACCAGCACCTACA
TCCTGACTGCTATGGCCATTGACCGCTACTTGGCCACCGTCCATCCCATCTCCTCCACCAAGTTCCGGAA
GCCCTCCATGGCCACCCTGGTGATCTGCCTCCTGTGGGCTCTCTCGTTCATTAGCATCACTCCTGTGTGG
CTCTATGCCAGGCTTATCCCCTTCCCAGGGGGTGCTGTGGGCTGTGGCATCCGCCTACCAAACCCAGATA
CTGATCTTTACTGGTTCACTCTGTATCAGTTTTTCCTGGCCTTCGCCCTTCCGTTTGTGGTCATCACTGC
TGCGTACGTGAAAATACTACAGCGCATGACGTCTTCGGTGGCCCCAGCCTCTCAACGCAGCATCCGGCTT
CGGACAAAGAGGGTGACCCGCACAGCCATTGCCATCTGTCTGGTCTTCTTTGTGTGCTGGGCGCCCTACT
ACGTGCTGCAGCTGACCCAGTTGTCCATCAGCCGCCCGACCCTCACATTCGTCTACCTGTACAATGCGGC
TATCAGCTTGGGCTATGCCAACAGCTGCCTCAATCCCTTTGTGTACATAGTACTCTGTGAGACCTTTCGA
AAACGCTTGGTGCTGTCGGTGAAGCCCGCGGCCCAGGGGCAGCTTCGCACGGTCAGCAATGCTCAGACAG
CTGACGAGGAGAGGACAGAAAGCAAAGGCACCGGAGGTAGCGGGGATCCACCGGTCGCCACCATGGTGTC
TAAGGGCGAAGAGCTGATTAAGGAGAACATGCACATGAAGCTGTACATGGAGGGCACCGTGGACAACCAT
CACTTCAAGTGCACATCCGAGGGCGAAGGCAAGCCCTACGAGGGCACCCAGACCATGAGAATCAAGGTGG
TCGAGGGCGGCCCTCTCCCCTTCGCCTTCGACATCCTGGCTACTAGCTTCCTCTACGGCAGCAAGACCTT
CATCAACCACACCCAGGGCATCCCCGACTTCTTCAAGCAGTCCTTCCCTGAGGGCTTCACATGGGAGAGA
GTCACCACATACGAAGACGGGGGCGTGCTGACCGCTACCCAGGACACCAGCCTCCAGGACGGCTGCCTCA
TCTACAACGTCAAGATCAGAGGGGTGAACTTCACATCCAACGGCCCTGTGATGCAGAAGAAAACACTCGG
CTGGGAGGCCTTCACCGAGACGCTGTACCCCGCTGACGGCGGCCTGGAAGGCAGAAACGACATGGCCCTG
AAGCTCGTGGGCGGGAGCCATCTGATCGCAAACGCCAAGACCACATATAGATCCAAGAAACCCGCTAAGA
ACCTCAAGATGCCTGGCGTCTACTATGTGGACTACAGACTGGAAAGAATCAAGGAGGCCAACAACGAGAC
CTACGTCGAGCAGCACGAGGTGGCAGTGGCCAGATACTGCGACCTCCCTAGCAAACTGGGGCACAAGCTT
AATTAAGCGGCCGCGACTCTAGATCATAATCAGCCATACCACATT
