>Addgene plasmid #55313 | mTagBFP2-MCHR1-N-10 | addgene partial sequence | sequence record 147093 | mTagBFP-R 5'-gtgccctccatgtacagctt-3'
GCTCTTCGCCCTTAGACACCATGGTGGCGACCGGTGGATCCCCGCTACCTCCGGTGCCTTTGCTTTCTGT
CCTCTCCTCGTCAGCTGTCTGAGCATTGCTGACCGTGCGAAGCTGCCCCTGGGCCGCGGGCTTCACCGAC
AGCACCAAGCGTTTTCGAAAGGTCTCACAGAGTACTATGTACACAAAGGGATTGAGGCAGCTGTTGGCAT
AGCCCAAGCTGATAGCCGCATTGTACAGGTAGACGAATGTGAGGGTCGGGCGGCTGATGGACAACTGGGT
CAGCTGCAGCACGTAGTAGGGCGCCCAGCACACAAAGAAGACCAGACAGATGGCAATGGCTGTGCGGGTC
ACCCTCTTTGTCCGAAGCCGGATGCTGCGTTGAGAGGCTGGGGCCACCGAAGACGTCATGCGCTGTAGTA
TTTTCACGTACGCAGCAGTGATGACCACAAACGGAAGGGCGAAGGCCAGGAAAAACTGATACAGAGTGAA
CCAGTAAAGATCAGTATCTGGGTTTGGTAGGCGGATGCCACAGCCCACAGCACCCCCTGGGAAGGGGATA
AGCCTGGCATAGAGCCACACAGGAGTGATGCTAATGAACGAGAGAGCCCACAGGAGGCAGATCACCAGGG
TGGCCATGGAGGGCTTCCGGAACTTGGTGGAGGAGATGGGATGGACGGTGGCCAAGTAGCGGTCAATGGC
CATAGCAGTCAGGATGTAGGTGCTGGTGAACTGACTGTTGGCGTCCATGGCTGTGATGAGGGTGCACATG
GTTTCCCCAAAGTGCCAGACACCATTACCCATGAGCTGGTGGATCATGAAA
